>Addgene plasmid #207557 | ATG9A sgRNA | addgene full sequence | sequence record 429479 | Addgene NGS Result
CATGTGAGGGCCTATTTCCCATGATTCCTTCATATTTGCATATACGATACAAGGCTGTTAGAGAGATAAT
TGGAATTAATTTGACTGTAAACACAAAGATATTAGTACAAAATACGTGACGTAGAAAGTAATAATTTCTT
GGGTAGTTTGCAGTTTTAAAATTATGTTTTAAAATGGACTATCATATGCTTACCGTAACTTGAAAGTATT
TCGATTTCTTGGCTTTATATATCTTGTGGAAAGGACGAAACACCGCACTGAATACCAGCGCCTAGGTTTT
AGAGCTAGAAATAGCAAGTTAAAATAAGGCTAGTCCGTTATCAACTTGAAAAAGTGGCACCGAGTCGGTG
CTTTTTTGTTTTAGAGCTAGAAATAGCAAGTTAAAATAAGGCTAGTCCGTTTTTAGCGCGTGCGCCAATT
CTGCAGACAAATGGCTCTAGAGGTACCCGTTACATAACTTACGGTAAATGGCCCGCCTGGCTGACCGCCC
AACGACCCCCGCCCATTGACGTCAATAGTAACGCCAATAGGGACTTTCCATTGACGTCAATGGGTGGAGT
ATTTACGGTAAACTGCCCACTTGGCAGTACATCAAGTGTATCATATGCCAAGTACGCCCCCTATTGACGT
CAATGACGGTAAATGGCCCGCCTGGCATTGTGCCCAGTACATGACCTTATGGGACTTTCCTACTTGGCAG
TACATCTACGTATTAGTCATCGCTATTACCATGGTCGAGGTGAGCCCCACGTTCTGCTTCACTCTCCCCA
TCTCCCCCCCCTCCCCACCCCCAATTTTGTATTTATTTATTTTTTAATTATTTTGTGCAGCGATGGGGGC
GGGGGGGGGGGGGGGCGCGCGCCAGGCGGGGCGGGGCGGGGCGAGGGGCGGGGCGGGGCGAGGCGGAGAG
GTGCGGCGGCAGCCAATCAGAGCGGCGCGCTCCGAAAGTTTCCTTTTATGGCGAGGCGGCGGCGGCGGCG
GCCCTATAAAAAGCGAAGCGCGCGGCGGGCGGGAGTCGCTGCGCGCTGCCTTCGCCCCGTGCCCCGCTCC
GCCGCCGCCTCGCGCCGCCCGCCCCGGCTCTGACTGACCGCGTTACTCCCACAGGTGAGCGGGCGGGACG
GCCCTTCTCCTCCGGGCTGTAATTAGCTGAGCAAGAGGTAAGGGTTTAAGGGATGGTTGGTTGGTGGGGT
ATTAATGTTTAATTACCTGGAGCACCTGCCTGAAATCACTTTTTTTCAGGTTGGACCGGTGCCACCATGG
ACTATAAGGACCACGACGGAGACTACAAGGATCATGATATTGATTACAAAGACGATGACGATAAGATGGC
CCCAAAGAAGAAGCGGAAGGTCGGTATCCACGGAGTCCCAGCAGCCGACAAGAAGTACAGCATCGGCCTG
GACATCGGCACCAACTCTGTGGGCTGGGCCGTGATCACCGACGAGTACAAGGTGCCCAGCAAGAAATTCA
AGGTGCTGGGCAACACCGACCGGCACAGCATCAAGAAGAACCTGATCGGAGCCCTGCTGTTCGACAGCGG
CGAAACAGCCGAGGCCACCCGGCTGAAGAGAACCGCCAGAAGAAGATACACCAGACGGAAGAACCGGATC
TGCTATCTGCAAGAGATCTTCAGCAACGAGATGGCCAAGGTGGACGACAGCTTCTTCCACAGACTGGAAG
AGTCCTTCCTGGTGGAAGAGGATAAGAAGCACGAGCGGCACCCCATCTTCGGCAACATCGTGGACGAGGT
GGCCTACCACGAGAAGTACCCCACCATCTACCACCTGAGAAAGAAACTGGTGGACAGCACCGACAAGGCC
GACCTGCGGCTGATCTATCTGGCCCTGGCCCACATGATCAAGTTCCGGGGCCACTTCCTGATCGAGGGCG
ACCTGAACCCCGACAACAGCGACGTGGACAAGCTGTTCATCCAGCTGGTGCAGACCTACAACCAGCTGTT
CGAGGAAAACCCCATCAACGCCAGCGGCGTGGACGCCAAGGCCATCCTGTCTGCCAGACTGAGCAAGAGC
AGACGGCTGGAAAATCTGATCGCCCAGCTGCCCGGCGAGAAGAAGAATGGCCTGTTCGGAAACCTGATTG
CCCTGAGCCTGGGCCTGACCCCCAACTTCAAGAGCAACTTCGACCTGGCCGAGGATGCCAAACTGCAGCT
GAGCAAGGACACCTACGACGACGACCTGGACAACCTGCTGGCCCAGATCGGCGACCAGTACGCCGACCTG
TTTCTGGCCGCCAAGAACCTGTCCGACGCCATCCTGCTGAGCGACATCCTGAGAGTGAACACCGAGATCA
CCAAGGCCCCCCTGAGCGCCTCTATGATCAAGAGATACGACGAGCACCACCAGGACCTGACCCTGCTGAA
AGCTCTCGTGCGGCAGCAGCTGCCTGAGAAGTACAAAGAGATTTTCTTCGACCAGAGCAAGAACGGCTAC
GCCGGCTACATTGACGGCGGAGCCAGCCAGGAAGAGTTCTACAAGTTCATCAAGCCCATCCTGGAAAAGA
TGGACGGCACCGAGGAACTGCTCGTGAAGCTGAACAGAGAGGACCTGCTGCGGAAGCAGCGGACCTTCGA
CAACGGCAGCATCCCCCACCAGATCCACCTGGGAGAGCTGCACGCCATTCTGCGGCGGCAGGAAGATTTT
TACCCATTCCTGAAGGACAACCGGGAAAAGATCGAGAAGATCCTGACCTTCCGCATCCCCTACTACGTGG
GCCCTCTGGCCAGGGGAAACAGCAGATTCGCCTGGATGACCAGAAAGAGCGAGGAAACCATCACCCCCTG
GAACTTCGAGGAAGTGGTGGACAAGGGCGCTTCCGCCCAGAGCTTCATCGAGCGGATGACCAACTTCGAT
AAGAACCTGCCCAACGAGAAGGTGCTGCCCAAGCACAGCCTGCTGTACGAGTACTTCACCGTGTATAACG
AGCTGACCAAAGTGAAATACGTGACCGAGGGAATGAGAAAGCCCGCCTTCCTGAGCGGCGAGCAGAAAAA
GGCCATCGTGGACCTGCTGTTCAAGACCAACCGGAAAGTGACCGTGAAGCAGCTGAAAGAGGACTACTTC
AAGAAAATCGAGTGCTTCGACTCCGTGGAAATCTCCGGCGTGGAAGATCGGTTCAACGCCTCCCTGGGCA
CATACCACGATCTGCTGAAAATTATCAAGGACAAGGACTTCCTGGACAATGAGGAAAACGAGGACATTCT
GGAAGATATCGTGCTGACCCTGACACTGTTTGAGGACAGAGAGATGATCGAGGAACGGCTGAAAACCTAT
GCCCACCTGTTCGACGACAAAGTGATGAAGCAGCTGAAGCGGCGGAGATACACCGGCTGGGGCAGGCTGA
GCCGGAAGCTGATCAACGGCATCCGGGACAAGCAGTCCGGCAAGACAATCCTGGATTTCCTGAAGTCCGA
CGGCTTCGCCAACAGAAACTTCATGCAGCTGATCCACGACGACAGCCTGACCTTTAAAGAGGACATCCAG
AAAGCCCAGGTGTCCGGCCAGGGCGATAGCCTGCACGAGCACATTGCCAATCTGGCCGGCAGCCCCGCCA
TTAAGAAGGGCATCCTGCAGACAGTGAAGGTGGTGGACGAGCTCGTGAAAGTGATGGGCCGGCACAAGCC
CGAGAACATCGTGATCGAAATGGCCAGAGAGAACCAGACCACCCAGAAGGGACAGAAGAACAGCCGCGAG
AGAATGAAGCGGATCGAAGAGGGCATCAAAGAGCTGGGCAGCCAGATCCTGAAAGAACACCCCGTGGAAA
ACACCCAGCTGCAGAACGAGAAGCTGTACCTGTACTACCTGCAGAATGGGCGGGATATGTACGTGGACCA
GGAACTGGACATCAACCGGCTGTCCGACTACGATGTGGACCATATCGTGCCTCAGAGCTTTCTGAAGGAC
GACTCCATCGACAACAAGGTGCTGACCAGAAGCGACAAGAACCGGGGCAAGAGCGACAACGTGCCCTCCG
AAGAGGTCGTGAAGAAGATGAAGAACTACTGGCGGCAGCTGCTGAACGCCAAGCTGATTACCCAGAGAAA
GTTCGACAATCTGACCAAGGCCGAGAGAGGCGGCCTGAGCGAACTGGATAAGGCCGGCTTCATCAAGAGA
CAGCTGGTGGAAACCCGGCAGATCACAAAGCACGTGGCACAGATCCTGGACTCCCGGATGAACACTAAGT
ACGACGAGAATGACAAGCTGATCCGGGAAGTGAAAGTGATCACCCTGAAGTCCAAGCTGGTGTCCGATTT
CCGGAAGGATTTCCAGTTTTACAAAGTGCGCGAGATCAACAACTACCACCACGCCCACGACGCCTACCTG
AACGCCGTCGTGGGAACCGCCCTGATCAAAAAGTACCCTAAGCTGGAAAGCGAGTTCGTGTACGGCGACT
ACAAGGTGTACGACGTGCGGAAGATGATCGCCAAGAGCGAGCAGGAAATCGGCAAGGCTACCGCCAAGTA
CTTCTTCTACAGCAACATCATGAACTTTTTCAAGACCGAGATTACCCTGGCCAACGGCGAGATCCGGAAG
CGGCCTCTGATCGAGACAAACGGCGAAACCGGGGAGATCGTGTGGGATAAGGGCCGGGATTTTGCCACCG
TGCGGAAAGTGCTGAGCATGCCCCAAGTGAATATCGTGAAAAAGACCGAGGTGCAGACAGGCGGCTTCAG
CAAAGAGTCTATCCTGCCCAAGAGGAACAGCGATAAGCTGATCGCCAGAAAGAAGGACTGGGACCCTAAG
AAGTACGGCGGCTTCGACAGCCCCACCGTGGCCTATTCTGTGCTGGTGGTGGCCAAAGTGGAAAAGGGCA
AGTCCAAGAAACTGAAGAGTGTGAAAGAGCTGCTGGGGATCACCATCATGGAAAGAAGCAGCTTCGAGAA
GAATCCCATCGACTTTCTGGAAGCCAAGGGCTACAAAGAAGTGAAAAAGGACCTGATCATCAAGCTGCCT
AAGTACTCCCTGTTCGAGCTGGAAAACGGCCGGAAGAGAATGCTGGCCTCTGCCGGCGAACTGCAGAAGG
GAAACGAACTGGCCCTGCCCTCCAAATATGTGAACTTCCTGTACCTGGCCAGCCACTATGAGAAGCTGAA
GGGCTCCCCCGAGGATAATGAGCAGAAACAGCTGTTTGTGGAACAGCACAAGCACTACCTGGACGAGATC
ATCGAGCAGATCAGCGAGTTCTCCAAGAGAGTGATCCTGGCCGACGCTAATCTGGACAAAGTGCTGTCCG
CCTACAACAAGCACCGGGATAAGCCCATCAGAGAGCAGGCCGAGAATATCATCCACCTGTTTACCCTGAC
CAATCTGGGAGCCCCTGCCGCCTTCAAGTACTTTGACACCACCATCGACCGGAAGAGGTACACCAGCACC
AAAGAGGTGCTGGACGCCACCCTGATCCACCAGAGCATCACCGGCCTGTACGAGACACGGATCGACCTGT
CTCAGCTGGGAGGCGACAAAAGGCCGGCGGCCACGAAAAAGGCCGGCCAGGCAAAAAAGAAAAAGTAAGA
ATTCCTAGAGCTCGCTGATCAGCCTCGACTGTGCCTTCTAGTTGCCAGCCATCTGTTGTTTGCCCCTCCC
CCGTGCCTTCCTTGACCCTGGAAGGTGCCACTCCCACTGTCCTTTCCTAATAAAATGAGGAAATTGCATC
GCATTGTCTGAGTAGGTGTCATTCTATTCTGGGGGGTGGGGTGGGGCAGGACAGCAAGGGGGAGGATTGG
GAAGAGAATAGCAGGCATGCTGGGGAGCGGCCGCAGGAACCCCTAGTGATGGAGTTGGCCACTCCCTCTC
TGCGCGCTCGCTCGCTCACTGAGGCCGGGCGACCAAAGGTCGCCCGACGCCCGGGCTTTGCCCGGGCGGC
CTCAGTGAGCGAGCGAGCGCGCAGCTGCCTGCAGGGGCGCCTGATGCGGTATTTTCTCCTTACGCATCTG
TGCGGTATTTCACACCGCATA
[95 nt withheld, positions 5972-6066]
T
[46 nt withheld, positions 6068-6113]
C
[141 nt withheld, positions 6115-6255]
CCTTTGACGTTGGAGTCCACGTTCTTT
[37 nt withheld, positions 6283-6319]
ACTCTATCTCGGGCTATTCTTTTGATTTATAAGGGATTTTGCCGATTTCGGTCTATTGGTTAAAAAATGA
GCTGATTTAACAAAAATTTAACGCGAATTTTAACAAAATATTAACGTTTACAATTTTATGGTGCACTCTC
AGTACAATCTGCTCTGATGCCGCATAGTTAAGCCAGCCCCGACACCCGCCAACACCCGCTGACGCGCCCT
GACGGGCTTGTCTGCTCCCGGCATCCGCTTACAGACAAGCTGTGACCGTCTCCGGGAGCTGCATGTGTCA
GAGGTTTTCACCGTCATCACCGAAACGCGCGAGACGAAAGGGCCTCGTGATACGCCTATTTTTATAGGTT
AATGTCATGATAATAATGGTTTCTTAGACGTCAGGTGGCACTTTTCGGGGAAATGTGCGCGGAACCCCTA
TTTGTTTATTTTTCTAAATACATTCAAATATGTATCCGCTCATGAGACAATAACCCTGATAAATGCTTCA
ATAATATTGAAAAAGGAAGAGTATGAGTATTCAACATTTCCGTGTCGCCCTTATTCCCTTTTTTGCGGCA
TTTTGCCTTCCTGTTTTTGCTCACCCAGAAACGCTGGTGAAAGTAAAAGATGCTGAAGATCAGTTGGGTG
CACGAGTGGGTTACATCGAACTGGATCTCAACAGCGGTAAGATCCTTGAGAGTTTTCGCCCCGAAGAACG
TTTTCCAATGATGAGCACTTTTAAAGTTCTGCTATGTGGCGCGGTATTATCCCGTATTGACGCCGGGCAA
GAGCAACTCGGTCGCCGCATACACTATTCTCAGAATGACTTGGTTGAGTACTCACCAGTCACAGAAAAGC
ATCTTACGGATGGCATGACAGTAAGAGAATTATGCAGTGCTGCCATAACCATGAGTGATAACACTGCGGC
CAACTTACTTCTGACAACGATCGGAGGACCGAAGGAGCTAACCGCTTTTTTGCACAACATGGGGGATCAT
GTAACTCGCCTTGATCGTTGGGAACCGGAGCTGAATGAAGCCATACCAAACGACGAGCGTGACACCACGA
TGCCTGTAGCAATGGCAACAACGTTGCGCAAACTATTAACTGGCGAACTACTTACTCTAGCTTCCCGGCA
ACAATTAATAGACTGGATGGAGGCGGATAAAGTTGCAGGACCACTTCTGCGCTCGGCCCTTCCGGCTGGC
TGGTTTATTGCTGATAAATCTGGAGCCGGTGAGCGTGGAAGCCGCGGTATCATTGCAGCACTGGGGCCAG
ATGGTAAGCCCTCCCGTATCGTAGTTATCTACACGACGGGGAGTCAGGCAACTATGGATGAACGAAATAG
ACAGATCGCTGAGATAGGTGCCTCACTGATTAAGCATTGGTAACTGTCAGACCAAGTTTACTCATATATA
CTTTAGATTGATTTAAAACTTCATTTTTAATTTAAAAGGATCTAGGTGAAGATCCTTTTTGATAATCTCA
TGACCAAAATCCCTTAACGTGAGTTTTCGTTCCACTGAGCGTCAGACCCCGTAGAAAAGATCAAAGGATC
TTCTTGAGATCCTTTTTTTCTGCGCGTAATCTGCTGCTTGCAAACAAAAAAACCACCGCTACCAGCGGTG
GTTTGTTTGCCGGATCAAGAGCTACCAACTCTTTTTCCGAAGGTAACTGGCTTCAGCAGAGCGCAGATAC
CAAATACTGTTCTTCTAGTGTAGCCGTAGTTAGGCCACCACTTCAAGAACTCTGTAGCACCGCCTACATA
CCTCGCTCTGCTAATCCTGTTACCAGTGGCTGCTGCCAGTGGCGATAAGTCGTGTCTTACCGGGTTGGAC
TCAAGACGATAGTTACCGGATAAGGCGCAGCGGTCGGGCTGAACGGGGGGTTCGTGCACACAGCCCAGCT
TGGAGCGAACGACCTACACCGAACTGAGATACCTACAGCGTGAGCTATGAGAAAGCGCCACGCTTCCCGA
AGGGAGAAAGGCGGACAGGTATCCGGTAAGCGGCAGGGTCGGAACAGGAGAGCGCACGAGGGAGCTTCCA
GGGGGAAACGCCTGGTATCTTTATAGTCCTGTCGGGTTTCGCCACCTCTGACTTGAGCGTCGATTTTTGT
GATGCTCGTCAGGGGGGCGGAGCCTATGGAAAAACGCCAGCAACGCGGCCTTTTTACGGTTCCTGGCCTT
TTGCTGGCCTTTTGCTCA
Features (pLannotate 1.2.2; 18 found; start..end, strand, type, name):
      6..246     +  promoter       U6 promoter: RNA polymerase III promoter for human U6 snRNA
    276..351     +  misc_RNA       gRNA scaffold: guide RNA scaffold for the Streptococcus pyogenes CRISPR/Cas9 system
    358..401     +  misc_RNA       gRNA scaffold (fragment): guide RNA scaffold for the Streptococcus pyogenes CRISPR/Cas9 system
    448..733     +  enhancer       CMV enhancer: human cytomegalovirus immediate early enhancer; contains an 18-bp deletion relative to the standard CMV enhancer
    735..1011    +  promoter       chicken β-actin promoter: No description available
   1012..1239    +  intron         hybrid intron: hybrid between chicken β-actin (CBA) and minute virus of mice (MMV) introns (Gray et al., 2011)
   1377..2978    +  CDS            Cas9(N): N-terminal portion of Streptococcus pyogenes Cas9 (Zetsche et al., 2015)
   2979..5477    +  CDS            Cas9(C): C-terminal portion of Streptococcus pyogenes Cas9 (Zetsche et al., 2015)
   5478..5525    +  CDS            nucleoplasmin NLS: bipartite nuclear localization signal from nucleoplasmin
   5559..5670    +  polyA_signal   bGH poly(A) signal: bovine growth hormone polyadenylation signal
   5775..5915    +  repeat_region  AAV2 ITR: inverted terminal repeat of adeno-associated virus serotype 2 inverted
   5920..5971    -  misc_feature   bom (fragment): basis of mobility region from pBR322
   5990..6445    +  rep_origin     f1 ori (sequence partly withheld): f1 bacteriophage origin of replication; arrow indicates direction of (+) strand synthesis
   6446..6495    -  misc_feature   bom (fragment): basis of mobility region from pBR322
   6597..6632    -  CDS            rop (fragment): Rop protein, which maintains plasmids at low copy number; rop
   6727..6831    +  promoter       AmpR promoter: bla
   6832..7692    +  CDS            AmpR: β-lactamase; bla; confers resistance to ampicillin, carbenicillin, and related antibiotics
   7863..8451    +  rep_origin     ori: high-copy-number ColE1/pMB1/pBR322/pUC origin of replication
