[The description below was written by a language model from this plasmid's Addgene catalogue record and pLannotate feature annotations shown in this document.]
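Description:
ATG9A sgRNA is a mammalian expression plasmid of about 8.5 kb built on the pX330 backbone, an all-in-one CRISPR/Cas9 vector that delivers both the nuclease and its guide RNA from a single plasmid. It is propagated in E. coli as a high-copy plasmid through a ColE1/pUC-type origin and selected with ampicillin via the β-lactamase gene. An f1 phage origin is also present. The record lists no mammalian selection marker or fluorescent reporter.

The plasmid carries two expression units. A human U6 RNA polymerase III promoter drives a single guide RNA consisting of a 20-nucleotide spacer directed against the human ATG9A locus, cloned through the BbsI sites of the backbone, fused to the Streptococcus pyogenes guide RNA scaffold. Downstream, a hybrid Pol II promoter made of the CMV enhancer, the chicken β-actin promoter and a hybrid intron drives S. pyogenes Cas9. The catalogue entry abbreviates this promoter as "CMV". The annotation tool splits the Cas9 coding sequence into adjoining N- and C-terminal portions, but they are contiguous and form one full-length reading frame, ending in a nucleoplasmin nuclear localization signal and followed by a bovine growth hormone polyadenylation signal. A single AAV2 inverted terminal repeat is annotated after the cassette; with only one detected, the record does not support treating the plasmid as an AAV packaging vector.

Transfected into human cells, the construct directs Cas9 cleavage at ATG9A. The associated study concerns quantitative analysis of autophagosome formation and the roles of ATG9 and ATG2. The record does not state whether the cut was used for gene knockout or for knock-in with a separate donor template.
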