Addgene plasmid #207557: ATG9A sgRNA
Purpose: pX330 expressing Cas9 and a sgRNA targeting the ATG9A locus
Depositing lab: Jens Schmidt. Depositing organization: Michigan State University. Publication: Quantitative analysis of autophagy reveals the role of ATG9 and ATG2 in autophagosome formation. Broadbent DG, Barnaba C, Perez GI, Schmidt JC. J Cell Biol. 2023 Jul 3;222(7):e202210078. doi: 10.1083/jcb.202210078. Epub 2023 Apr 28. PubMed 37115157.
Backbone
  Vector backbone: pX330 Addgene #42230
  Total vector size (bp): 8500
  Vector type: Mammalian Expression
Growth in bacteria
  Bacterial resistance: Ampicillin, 100 μg/mL
  Growth temperature: 37°C
  Growth strain: DH5alpha
  Copy number: High Copy
Gene/Insert
  Gene/Insert name: CACTGAATACCAGCGCCTAG
  Species: H. sapiens (human)
  Promoter: CMV and U6
  Cloning method: Restriction Enzyme; 5′ cloning site BbsI (unknown if destroyed); 3′ cloning site BbsI (unknown if destroyed)
  Sequencing primers: 5′ U6 forward
Terms and licenses: Academic/Nonprofit Terms; Industry Terms: Not Available to Industry
How to cite: ATG9A sgRNA was a gift from Jens Schmidt (Addgene plasmid # 207557 ; http://n2t.net/addgene:207557 ; RRID:Addgene_207557)
